Addgene plasmid #173587: Lenti-sgDnmt3a#1/Cre
Purpose: Expresses a Dnmt3a-targeting gRNA and Cre-recombinase
Depositing lab: Charles Swanton. Depositing organization: University College London. Publication: A functional taxonomy of tumor suppression in oncogenic KRAS-driven lung cancer. Cai H, Chew SK, Li C, Tsai MK, Andrejka L, Murray CW, Hughes NW, Shuldiner EG, Ashkin EL, Tang R, Hung KL, Chen LC, Lee SYC, Yousefi M, Lin WY, Kunder CA, Cong L, McFarland CD, Petrov DA, Swanton C, Winslow MM. Cancer Discov. 2021 Feb 19. pii: 2159-8290.CD-20-1325. doi: 10.1158/2159-8290.CD-20-1325. PubMed 33608386.
Backbone
  Vector backbone: pLL3.3
  Vector type: Lentiviral, Cre/Lox, CRISPR
Growth in bacteria
  Bacterial resistance: Ampicillin, 100 μg/mL
  Growth temperature: 37°C
  Growth strain: NEB Stable
  Copy number: High Copy
Gene/Insert
  Gene/Insert name: gRNA targeting Dnmt3a
  gRNA/shRNA sequence: ATGATTGAATGGGCCCTCGG
  Species: M. musculus (mouse)
  Entrez Gene: Dnmt3a (a.k.a. MmuIIIA)
  Cloning method: Restriction Enzyme; 5′ cloning site unknown (unknown if destroyed); 3′ cloning site unknown (unknown if destroyed)
Terms and licenses: Academic/Nonprofit Terms; Industry Terms: Not Available to Industry
How to cite: Lenti-sgDnmt3a#1/Cre was a gift from Charles Swanton (Addgene plasmid # 173587 ; http://n2t.net/addgene:173587 ; RRID:Addgene_173587)
