[The description below was written by a language model from this plasmid's Addgene catalogue record and pLannotate feature annotations shown in this document.]
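Description:
Lenti-sgDnmt3a#1/Cre is a lentiviral CRISPR/Cre vector built on the pLL3.3 backbone that delivers a guide RNA against mouse Dnmt3a together with Cre recombinase. The 7,760-nt plasmid is propagated in bacteria through a high-copy ColE1/pUC-type origin and selected with ampicillin via the β-lactamase gene; the record lists a recombination-tolerant growth strain, as is common for LTR-containing plasmids. The viral portion follows an HIV-1-based design. A CMV enhancer/promoter sits upstream of a truncated 5' LTR to drive genomic RNA production in packaging cells. It is followed by the Ψ packaging signal with a gag fragment, the Rev response element for Rev-dependent nuclear export, and the cPPT/CTS element. A second truncated LTR annotation, preceded by a nef-derived fragment, closes the transfer cassette at the 3' end.

Between these elements lie two expression units. A human U6 RNA polymerase III promoter drives the Dnmt3a-targeting spacer fused to the Streptococcus pyogenes Cas9 gRNA scaffold. Downstream, the mouse PGK promoter drives Cre, with a WPRE to enhance transcript expression. No Cas9 coding sequence is annotated, so the nuclease must be supplied by the recipient cells or animal. The arrangement suits systems in which Cre recombines loxP-flanked alleles in the same cells that receive the guide, coupling allele activation or deletion to Cas9-mediated disruption of Dnmt3a. The associated publication concerns functional analysis of tumor suppressors in oncogenic KRAS-driven lung cancer, which is consistent with this use. However, the record does not specify the recipient genotype or delivery route, and the cloning sites used for the guide are listed as unknown.
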