Features (pLannotate 1.2.2; 21 found; start..end, strand, type, name):
    138..190     -  misc_feature   bom (fragment): basis of mobility region from pBR322
    345..724     +  enhancer       CMV enhancer: human cytomegalovirus immediate early enhancer
    725..924     +  promoter       CMV promoter: human cytomegalovirus (CMV) immediate early promoter
    942..1122    +  LTR            5' LTR (truncated): truncated 5' long terminal repeat (LTR) from HIV-1
   1169..1294    +  misc_feature   HIV-1 Ψ: packaging signal of human immunodeficiency virus type 1
   1278..1616    +  CDS            HIV-1 gag (fragment): gag protein from human immunodeficiency virus 1; gag
   1791..2024    +  misc_feature   RRE: The Rev response element (RRE) of HIV-1 allows for Rev-dependent mRNA export from the nucleus to the cytoplasm.
   2401..2501    +  CDS            Rev (fragment): human immunodeficiency virus 1 (HIV-1) Rev protein; rev; enhances nuclear export of unspliced and incompletely spliced viral mRNAs
   2551..2668    +  misc_feature   cPPT/CTS: central polypurine tract and central termination sequence of HIV-1
   2750..2990    +  promoter       U6 promoter: RNA polymerase III promoter for human U6 snRNA
   3020..3095    +  misc_RNA       gRNA scaffold: guide RNA scaffold for the Streptococcus pyogenes CRISPR/Cas9 system
   3148..3640    +  promoter       PGK promoter: mouse phosphoglycerate kinase 1 promoter
   3670..4700    +  CDS            Cre (fragment): site-specific recombinase Cre is a site-specific recombinase from bacteriophage P1. Recombination occurs at loxP sequences.
   4733..4756    +  misc_feature   MCS (fragment): pBluescript multiple cloning site
   4756..5344    +  misc_feature   WPRE: woodchuck hepatitis virus posttranscriptional regulatory element
   5345..5364    +  misc_feature   MCS (fragment): pBluescript multiple cloning site
   5366..5866    +  CDS            nef (fragment): NEF_HV1LA - Experimental evidence at protein level: Swiss-Prot protein existence level 1. Extracellular Nef protein targets CD4(+) T-lymphocytes for apoptosis by interacting with CXCR4 surface receptors. From Human immunodeficiency virus type 1 group M subtype B (isolate Lai) (HIV-1).
   5873..6053    +  LTR            5' LTR (truncated): truncated 5' long terminal repeat (LTR) from HIV-1
   6115..6703    -  rep_origin     ori: high-copy-number ColE1/pMB1/pBR322/pUC origin of replication
   6874..7734    -  CDS            AmpR: β-lactamase; bla; confers resistance to ampicillin, carbenicillin, and related antibiotics
   7735..79      -  promoter       AmpR promoter (across the origin): bla
>Addgene plasmid #173587 | Lenti-sgDnmt3a#1/Cre | addgene full sequence | sequence record 363741 | Addgene NGS Result
GCATTTATCAGGGTTATTGTCTCATGAGCGGATACATATTTGAATGTATTTAGAAAAATAAACAAATAGG
GGTTCCGCGCACATTTCCCCGAAAAGTGCCACCTGACGTCGACGGATCGGGAGATCTCCCGATCCCCTAT
GGTGCACTCTCAGTACAATCTGCTCTGATGCCGCATAGTTAAGCCAGTATCTGCTCCCTGCTTGTGTGTT
GGAGGTCGCTGAGTAGTGCGCGAGCAAAATTTAAGCTACAACAAGGCAAGGCTTGACCGACAATTGCATG
AAGAATCTGCTTAGGGTTAGGCGTTTTGCGCTGCTTCGCGATGTACGGGCCAGATATACGCGTTGACATT
GATTATTGACTAGTTATTAATAGTAATCAATTACGGGGTCATTAGTTCATAGCCCATATATGGAGTTCCG
CGTTACATAACTTACGGTAAATGGCCCGCCTGGCTGACCGCCCAACGACCCCCGCCCATTGACGTCAATA
ATGACGTATGTTCCCATAGTAACGCCAATAGGGACTTTCCATTGACGTCAATGGGTGGAGTATTTACGGT
AAACTGCCCACTTGGCAGTACATCAAGTGTATCATATGCCAAGTACGCCCCCTATTGACGTCAATGACGG
TAAATGGCCCGCCTGGCATTATGCCCAGTACATGACCTTATGGGACTTTCCTACTTGGCAGTACATCTAC
GTATTAGTCATCGCTATTACCATGGTGATGCGGTTTTGGCAGTACATCAATGGGCGTGGATAGCGGTTTG
ACTCACGGGGATTTCCAAGTCTCCACCCCATTGACGTCAATGGGAGTTTGTTTTGGCACCAAAATCAACG
GGACTTTCCAAAATGTCGTAACAACTCCGCCCCATTGACGCAAATGGGCGGTAGGCGTGTACGGTGGGAG
GTCTATATAAGCAGCGCGTTTTGCCTGTACTGGGTCTCTCTGGTTAGACCAGATCTGAGCCTGGGAGCTC
TCTGGCTAACTAGGGAACCCACTGCTTAAGCCTCAATAAAGCTTGCCTTGAGTGCTTCAAGTAGTGTGTG
CCCGTCTGTTGTGTGACTCTGGTAACTAGAGATCCCTCAGACCCTTTTAGTCAGTGTGGAAAATCTCTAG
CAGTGGCGCCCGAACAGGGACTTGAAAGCGAAAGGGAAACCAGAGGAGCTCTCTCGACGCAGGACTCGGC
TTGCTGAAGCGCGCACGGCAAGAGGCGAGGGGCGGCGACTGGTGAGTACGCCAAAAATTTTGACTAGCGG
AGGCTAGAAGGAGAGAGATGGGTGCGAGAGCGTCAGTATTAAGCGGGGGAGAATTAGATCGCGATGGGAA
AAAATTCGGTTAAGGCCAGGGGGAAAGAAAAAATATAAATTAAAACATATAGTATGGGCAAGCAGGGAGC
TAGAACGATTCGCAGTTAATCCTGGCCTGTTAGAAACATCAGAAGGCTGTAGACAAATACTGGGACAGCT
ACAACCATCCCTTCAGACAGGATCAGAAGAACTTAGATCATTATATAATACAGTAGCAACCCTCTATTGT
GTGCATCAAAGGATAGAGATAAAAGACACCAAGGAAGCTTTAGACAAGATAGAGGAAGAGCAAAACAAAA
GTAAGACCACCGCACAGCAAGCGGCCGGCCGCTGATCTTCAGACCTGGAGGAGGAGATATGAGGGACAAT
TGGAGAAGTGAATTATATAAATATAAAGTAGTAAAAATTGAACCATTAGGAGTAGCACCCACCAAGGCAA
AGAGAAGAGTGGTGCAGAGAGAAAAAAGAGCAGTGGGAATAGGAGCTTTGTTCCTTGGGTTCTTGGGAGC
AGCAGGAAGCACTATGGGCGCAGCGTCAATGACGCTGACGGTACAGGCCAGACAATTATTGTCTGGTATA
GTGCAGCAGCAGAACAATTTGCTGAGGGCTATTGAGGCGCAACAGCATCTGTTGCAACTCACAGTCTGGG
GCATCAAGCAGCTCCAGGCAAGAATCCTGGCTGTGGAAAGATACCTAAAGGATCAACAGCTCCTGGGGAT
TTGGGGTTGCTCTGGAAAACTCATTTGCACCACTGCTGTGCCTTGGAATGCTAGTTGGAGTAATAAATCT
CTGGAACAGATTTGGAATCACACGACCTGGATGGAGTGGGACAGAGAAATTAACAATTACACAAGCTTAA
TACACTCCTTAATTGAAGAATCGCAAAACCAGCAAGAAAAGAATGAACAAGAATTATTGGAATTAGATAA
ATGGGCAAGTTTGTGGAATTGGTTTAACATAACAAATTGGCTGTGGTATATAAAATTATTCATAATGATA
GTAGGAGGCTTGGTAGGTTTAAGAATAGTTTTTGCTGTACTTTCTATAGTGAATAGAGTTAGGCAGGGAT
ATTCACCATTATCGTTTCAGACCCACCTCCCAACCCCGAGGGGACCCGACAGGCCCGAAGGAATAGAAGA
AGAAGGTGGAGAGAGAGACAGAGACAGATCCATTCGATTAGTGAACGGATCGGCACTGCGTGCGCCAATT
CTGCAGACAAATGGCAGTATTCATCCACAATTTTAAAAGAAAAGGGGGGATTGGGGGGTACAGTGCAGGG
GAAAGAATAGTAGACATAATAGCAACAGACATACAAACTAAAGAATTACAAAAACAAATTACAAAAATTC
AAAATTTTCGGGTTTATTACAGGGACAGCAGAGATCCAGTTTGGTTAGTACCGGGCCCGCTCTAGCCCTG
CAGGAACTGTTTAAACTGTGAGGGCCTATTTCCCATGATTCCTTCATATTTGCATATACGATACAAGGCT
GTTAGAGAGATAATTGGAATTAATTTGACTGTAAACACAAAGATATTAGTACAAAATACGTGACGTAGAA
AGTAATAATTTCTTGGGTAGTTTGCAGTTTTAAAATTATGTTTTAAAATGGACTATCATATGCTTACCGT
AACTTGAAAGTATTTCGATTTCTTGGCTTTATATATCTTGTGGAAAGGACCAAACACCGATGATTGAATG
GGCCCTCGGGTTTTAGAGCTAGAAATAGCAAGTTAAAATAAGGCTAGTCCGTTATCAACTTGAAAAAGTG
GCACCGAGTCGGTGCTTTTTTGTTTGGCGCGCCTATGGCTTAATTAACATGGCGGCCGCATTCTACCGGG
TAGGGGAGGCGCTTTTCCCAAGGCAGTCTGGAGCATGCGCTTTAGCAGCCCCGCTGGGCACTTGGCGCTA
CACAAGTGGCCTCTGGCCTCGCACACATTCCACATCCACCGGTAGGCGCCAACCGGCTCCGTTCTTTGGT
GGCCCCTTCGCGCCACCTTCTACTCCTCCCCTAGTCAGGAAGTTCCCCCCCGCCCCGCAGCTCGCGTCGT
GCAGGACGTGACAAATGGAAGTAGCACGTCTCACTAGTCTCGTGCAGATGGACAGCACCGCTGAGCAATG
GAAGCGGGTAGGCCTTTGGGGCAGCGGCCAATAGCAGCTTTGCTCCTTCGCTTTCTGGGCTCAGAGGCTG
GGAAGGGGTGGGTCCGGGGGCGGGCTCAGGGGCGGGCTCAGGGGCGGGGCGGGCGCCCGAAGGTCCTCCG
GAGGCCCGGCATTCTGCACGCTTCAAAAGCGCACGTCTGCCGCGCTGTTCTCCTCTTCCTCATCTCCGGG
ACCCGGGATGCCCAAGAAGAAGAGGAAGGTGTCCAATTTACTGACCGTACACCAAAATTTGCCTGCATTA
CCGGTCGATGCAACGAGTGATGAGGTTCGCAAGAACCTGATGGACATGTTCAGGGATCGCCAGGCGTTTT
CTGAGCATACCTGGAAAATGCTTCTGTCCGTTTGCCGGTCGTGGGCGGCATGGTGCAAGTTGAATAACCG
GAAATGGTTTCCCGCAGAACCTGAAGATGTTCGCGATTATCTTCTATATCTTCAGGCGCGCGGTCTGGCA
GTAAAAACTATCCAGCAACATTTGGGCCAGCTAAACATGCTTCATCGTCGGTCCGGGCTGCCACGACCAA
GTGACAGCAATGCTGTTTCACTGGTTATGCGGCGGATCCGAAAAGAAAACGTTGATGCCGGTGAACGTGC
AAAACAGGCTCTAGCGTTCGAACGCACTGATTTCGACCAGGTTCGTTCACTCATGGAAAATAGCGATCGC
TGCCAGGATATACGTAATCTGGCATTTCTGGGGATTGCTTATAACACCCTGTTACGTATAGCCGAAATTG
CCAGGATCAGGGTTAAAGATATCTCACGTACTGACGGTGGGAGAATGTTAATCCATATTGGCAGAACGAA
AACGCTGGTTAGCACCGCAGGTGTAGAGAAGGCACTTAGCCTGGGGGTAACTAAACTGGTCGAGCGATGG
ATTTCCGTCTCTGGTGTAGCTGATGATCCGAATAACTACCTGTTTTGCCGGGTCAGAAAAAATGGTGTTG
CCGCGCCATCTGCCACCAGCCAGCTATCAACTCGCGCCCTGGAAGGGATTTTTGAAGCAACTCATCGATT
GATTTACGGCGCTAAGGATGACTCTGGTCAGAGATACCTGGCCTGGTCTGGACACAGTGCCCGTGTCGGA
GCCGCGCGAGATATGGCCCGCGCTGGAGTTTCAATACCGGAGATCATGCAAGCTGGTGGCTGGACCAATG
TAAATATTGTCATGAACTATATCCGTAACCTGGATAGTGAAACAGGGGCAATGGTGCGCCTGCTGGAAGA
TGGCGATTAGCCATGTTTAAGGGTTCCGGTTCCACTAGGTACAATTCGATATCAAGCTTATCGATAATCA
ACCTCTGGATTACAAAATTTGTGAAAGATTGACTGGTATTCTTAACTATGTTGCTCCTTTTACGCTATGT
GGATACGCTGCTTTAATGCCTTTGTATCATGCTATTGCTTCCCGTATGGCTTTCATTTTCTCCTCCTTGT
ATAAATCCTGGTTGCTGTCTCTTTATGAGGAGTTGTGGCCCGTTGTCAGGCAACGTGGCGTGGTGTGCAC
TGTGTTTGCTGACGCAACCCCCACTGGTTGGGGCATTGCCACCACCTGTCAGCTCCTTTCCGGGACTTTC
GCTTTCCCCCTCCCTATTGCCACGGCGGAACTCATCGCCGCCTGCCTTGCCCGCTGCTGGACAGGGGCTC
GGCTGTTGGGCACTGACAATTCCGTGGTGTTGTCGGGGAAATCATCGTCCTTTCCTTGGCTGCTCGCCTG
TGTTGCCACCTGGATTCTGCGCGGGACGTCCTTCTGCTACGTCCCTTCGGCCCTCAATCCAGCGGACCTT
CCTTCCCGCGGCCTGCTGCCGGCTCTGCGGCCTCTTCCGCGTCTTCGCCTTCGCCCTCAGACGAGTCGGA
TCTCCCTTTGGGCCGCCTCCCCGCATCGATACCGTCGACCTCGATCGAGACCTAGAAAAACATGGAGCAA
TCACAAGTAGCAATACAGCAGCTACCAATGCTGATTGTGCCTGGCTAGAAGCACAAGAGGAGGAGGAGGT
GGGTTTTCCAGTCACACCTCAGGTACCTTTAAGACCAATGACTTACAAGGCAGCTGTAGATCTTAGCCAC
TTTTTAAAAGAAAAGGGGGGACTGGAAGGGCTAATTCACTCCCAACGAAGACAAGATATCCTTGATCTGT
GGATCTACCACACACAAGGCTACTTCCCTGATTGGCAGAACTACACACCAGGGCCAGGGATCAGATATCC
ACTGACCTTTGGATGGTGCTACAAGCTAGTACCAGTTGAGCAAGAGAAGGTAGAAGAAGCCAATGAAGGA
GAGAACACCCGCTTGTTACACCCTGTGAGCCTGCATGGGATGGATGACCCGGAGAGAGAAGTATTAGAGT
GGAGGTTTGACAGCCGCCTAGCATTTCATCACATGGCCCGAGAGCTGCATCCGGACTGTACTGGGTCTCT
CTGGTTAGACCAGATCTGAGCCTGGGAGCTCTCTGGCTAACTAGGGAACCCACTGCTTAAGCCTCAATAA
AGCTTGCCTTGAGTGCTTCAAGTAGTGTGTGCCCGTCTGTTGTGTGACTCTGGTAACTAGAGATCCCTCA
GACCCTTTTAGTCAGTGTGGAAAATCTCTAGCAGCATGTGAGCAAAAGGCCAGCAAAAGGCCAGGAACCG
TAAAAAGGCCGCGTTGCTGGCGTTTTTCCATAGGCTCCGCCCCCCTGACGAGCATCACAAAAATCGACGC
TCAAGTCAGAGGTGGCGAAACCCGACAGGACTATAAAGATACCAGGCGTTTCCCCCTGGAAGCTCCCTCG
TGCGCTCTCCTGTTCCGACCCTGCCGCTTACCGGATACCTGTCCGCCTTTCTCCCTTCGGGAAGCGTGGC
GCTTTCTCATAGCTCACGCTGTAGGTATCTCAGTTCGGTGTAGGTCGTTCGCTCCAAGCTGGGCTGTGTG
CACGAACCCCCCGTTCAGCCCGACCGCTGCGCCTTATCCGGTAACTATCGTCTTGAGTCCAACCCGGTAA
GACACGACTTATCGCCACTGGCAGCAGCCACTGGTAACAGGATTAGCAGAGCGAGGTATGTAGGCGGTGC
TACAGAGTTCTTGAAGTGGTGGCCTAACTACGGCTACACTAGAAGAACAGTATTTGGTATCTGCGCTCTG
CTGAAGCCAGTTACCTTCGGAAAAAGAGTTGGTAGCTCTTGATCCGGCAAACAAACCACCGCTGGTAGCG
GTGGTTTTTTTGTTTGCAAGCAGCAGATTACGCGCAGAAAAAAAGGATCTCAAGAAGATCCTTTGATCTT
TTCTACGGGGTCTGACGCTCAGTGGAACGAAAACTCACGTTAAGGGATTTTGGTCATGAGATTATCAAAA
AGGATCTTCACCTAGATCCTTTTAAATTAAAAATGAAGTTTTAAATCAATCTAAAGTATATATGAGTAAA
CTTGGTCTGACAGTTACCAATGCTTAATCAGTGAGGCACCTATCTCAGCGATCTGTCTATTTCGTTCATC
CATAGTTGCCTGACTCCCCGTCGTGTAGATAACTACGATACGGGAGGGCTTACCATCTGGCCCCAGTGCT
GCAATGATACCGCGAGACCCACGCTCACCGGCTCCAGATTTATCAGCAATAAACCAGCCAGCCGGAAGGG
CCGAGCGCAGAAGTGGTCCTGCAACTTTATCCGCCTCCATCCAGTCTATTAATTGTTGCCGGGAAGCTAG
AGTAAGTAGTTCGCCAGTTAATAGTTTGCGCAACGTTGTTGCCATTGCTACAGGCATCGTGGTGTCACGC
TCGTCGTTTGGTATGGCTTCATTCAGCTCCGGTTCCCAACGATCAAGGCGAGTTACATGATCCCCCATGT
TGTGCAAAAAAGCGGTTAGCTCCTTCGGTCCTCCGATCGTTGTCAGAAGTAAGTTGGCCGCAGTGTTATC
ACTCATGGTTATGGCAGCACTGCATAATTCTCTTACTGTCATGCCATCCGTAAGATGCTTTTCTGTGACT
GGTGAGTACTCAACCAAGTCATTCTGAGAATAGTGTATGCGGCGACCGAGTTGCTCTTGCCCGGCGTCAA
TACGGGATAATACCGCGCCACATAGCAGAACTTTAAAAGTGCTCATCATTGGAAAACGTTCTTCGGGGCG
AAAACTCTCAAGGATCTTACCGCTGTTGAGATCCAGTTCGATGTAACCCACTCGTGCACCCAACTGATCT
TCAGCATCTTTTACTTTCACCAGCGTTTCTGGGTGAGCAAAAACAGGAAGGCAAAATGCCGCAAAAAAGG
GAATAAGGGCGACACGGAAATGTTGAATACTCATACTCTTCCTTTTTCAATATTATTGAA
